>Addgene plasmid #157638 | pDH013 | addgene full sequence | sequence record 326023 | Addgene Partial NGS Result
GATCTTTTCTACGGGGTCTGACGCTCAGTGGAACGAAAACTCACGTTAAGGGATTTTGGTCATGACTAGT
GCTTGGATTCTCACCAATAAAAAACGCCCGGCGGCAACCGAGCGTTCTGAACAAATCCAGATGGAGTTCT
GAGGTCATTACTGGATCTATCAACAGGAGTCCAAGCGAGCTCGATATCAAATTACGCCCCGCCCTGCCAC
TCATCGCAGTACTGTTGTAATTCATTAAGCATTCTGCCGACATGGAAGCCATCACAAACGGCATGATGAA
CCTGAATCGCCAGCGGCATCAGCACCTTGTCGCCTTGCGTATAATATTTGCCCATGGTGAAAACGGGGGC
GAAGAAGTTGTCCATATTGGCCACGTTTAAATCAAAACTGGTGAAACTCACCCAGGGATTGGCTGAGACG
AAAAACATATTCTCAATAAACCCTTTAGGGAAATAGGCCAGGTTTTCACCATAACACGCCACATCTTGCG
AATATATGTGTAGAAACTGCCGGAAATCGTCGTGGTATTCACTCCAGAGCGATGAAAACGTTTCAGTTTG
CTCATGGAAAACGGTGTAACAAGGGTGAACACTATCCCATATCACCAGCTCACCGTCTTTCATTGCCATA
CGAAATTCCGGATGAGCATTCATCAGGCGGGCAAGAATGTGAATAAAGGCCGGATAAAACTTGTGCTTAT
TTTTCTTTACGGTCTTTAAAAAGGCCGTAATATCCAGCTGAACGGTCTGGTTATAGGTACATTGAGCAAC
TGACTGAAATGCCTCAAAATGTTCTTTACGATGCCATTGGGATATATCAACGGTGGTATATCCAGTGATT
TTTTTCTCCATTTTAGCTTCCTTAGCTCCTGAAAATCTCGATAACTCAAAAAATACGACCGGTAGTGATC
TTATTTCATTATGGTGAAAGTTGGAACCTCTTACGGGCCGGCCAACGTCTCATTTTCGCCAGATATCGAC
GTCTAAGAAACCATTATTATCATGACATTAACCTATAAAAATAGGCGTATCACGAGGCCCTTTCGTCTTC
ACCTCGAGTCCCTATCAGTGATAGAGATTGACATCCCTATCAGTGATAGAGATACTGAGCACATCAGCAG
GACGCACTGACCGGGCCCAAGTTCACTTAAAAAGGAGATCAACAATGAAAGCAATTTTCGTACTGAAACA
TCTTAATCATGCTAAGGAGGTTTTCTAATGGGCAGCAGCCATCATCATCATCATCACAGCAGCGGCCTGG
TGCCGCGCGGCAGCCATATGGCTAGCATGACTGGTGGACAGCAAATGGGTGCGGGATCCATGAGCACCGT
GGCGAACATTGCGCCGGTGTTTACCGGCGATTGCAAAACCATTCCGACCCCGGAAGAATGCGCGACCTTT
CTGTATAAAGTTGTGAACAGCGGCGGCTGGGAAAAATGCTGGGTGGAAGAAGTGATTCCGTGGGATCTGG
GCGTGCCGACCCCGCTGGTGCTGCATCTGGTGAAAAACAACGCGCTGCCGAACGGCAAAGGCCTGGTGCC
GGGCTGCGGCGGCGGCTATGATGTTGTGGCGATGGCGAACCCGGAACGCTTTATGGTGGGCCTGGATATT
AGCGAAAACGCGCTGAAAAAAGCGCGCGAAACCTTTAGCACCATGCCGGCGGCCGCGGGTGGCGGTGGCT
CTGGAGGTGGTGGGTCCATGAACGAAAAAGAAGAACTGAAATCTAAAAAAGCGGAACTGCGCAACCGCAT
CGAACAGCTGAAACAGAAACGCGAACAGCTGAAACAGAAAATCGCGAACCTGCGCAAAGAAATCGAAGCG
TATAAAGGTGGAGGAGGTTCTGGAGGCGGTGGAAGTGGTGGCGGAGGTAGCGCGGCCGCGATGCGTAAAG
GAGAAGAACTTTTCACTGGAGTTGTCCCAATTCTTGTTGAATTAGATGGTGATGTTAATGGGCACAAATT
TTCCGTCAGTGGAGAGGGTGAAGGTGATGCAACATACGGAAAACTTACCCTTAAATTTATTTGCACTACT
GGAAAACTACCTGTTCCATGGCCAACACTTGTCACTACTTTCGGTTATGGTGTTCAATGCTTTGCGAGAT
ACCCAGATCATATGAAACAGCATGACTTTTTCAAGAGTGCCATGCCCGAAGGTTATGTACAGGAAAGAAC
TATATTTTTCAAAGATGACGGGAACTACAAGACACGTGCTGAAGTCAAGTTTGAAGGTGATACCCTTGTT
AATAGAATCGAGTTAAAAGGTATTGATTTTAAAGAAGATGGAAACATTCTTGGACACAAATTGGAATACA
ACTATAACTCACACAATGTATACATCATGGCAGACAAACAAAAGAATGGAATCAAAGTTAACTTCAAAAT
TAGACACAACATTGAAGATGGAAGCGTTCAACTAGCAGACCATTATCAACAAAATACTCCAATTGGCGAT
GGCCCTGTCCTTTTACCAGACAACCATTACCTGTCCACACAATCTGCCCTTTCGAAAGATCCCAACGAAA
AGAGGGACCACATGGTCCTTCTTGAGTTTGTAACAGCTGCTGGGATTACACATGGCATGGATGAACTATA
CAAATAATAAGGATCCTGATTCGAACAATTGAAAAAACCTCGCGCCTTACCTGTTGAGTAATAGTCAAAA
GCCTCCGGTCGGAGGCTTTTGACTTTCTGCTTACTGAATTTCGGTGGTGCCGTTAATTAACCGGTGGGCC
TCGTCTTCACCTCGAGATAAATGTGAGCGGATAACATTGACATTGTGAGCGGATAACAAGATACTGAGCA
CATCAGCAGGACGCACTGACCGGGCCCAAGTTCACTTAAAAAGGAGATCAACAATGAAAGCAATTTTCGT
ACTGAAACATCTTAATCATGCTAAGGAGGTTTTCTAATGGCGAGTAGCGAAGACGTTATCAAAGAGTTCA
TGCGTTTCAAAGTTCGTATGGAAGGTTCCGTTAACGGTCACGAGTTCGAAATCGAAGGTGAAGGTGAAGG
TCGTCCGTACGAAGGTACCCAGACCGCTAAACTGAAAGTTACCAAAGGTGGTCCGCTGCCGTTCGCTTGG
GACATCCTGTCCCCGCAGTTCCAGTACGGTTCCAAAGCTTACGTTAAACACCCGGCTGACATCCCGGACT
ACCTGAAACTGTCCTTCCCGGAAGGTTTCAAATGGGAACGTGTTATGAACTTCGAAGACGGTGGTGTTGT
TACCGTTACCCAGGACTCCTCCCTGCAAGACGGTGAGTTCATCTACAAAGTTAAACTGCGTGGTACCAAC
TTCCCGTCCGACGGTCCGGTTATGCAGAAAAAAACCATGGGTTGGGAAGCTTCCACCGAACGTATGTACC
CGGAAGACGGTGCTCTGAAAGGTGAAATCAAAATGCGTCTGAAACTGAAAGACGGTGGTCACTACGACGC
TGAAGTTAAAACCACCTACATGGCTAAAAAACCGGTTCAGCTGCCGGGTGCTTACAAAACCGACATCAAA
CTGGACATCACCTCCCACAACGAAGACTACACCATCGTTGAACAGTACGAACGTGCTGAAGGTCGTCACT
CCACCGGTGCTGGTGGAGGAGGTTCTGGAGGCGGTGGAAGTGGTGGCGGAGGTAGCGCGGCCGCAATGTC
TATCGCGGCCACCCTGGAAAACGACTTAGCACGCCTTGAGAATGAAAATGCTCGTCTGGAGAAAGATATC
GCGAATCTCGAGCGTGACCTGGCAAAATTAGAGCGTGAGGAAGCTTATTTCGGTGGCGGTGGCTCTGGAG
GTGGTGGGTCCGCGGCCGCAAACAGCAGCTGCTTTAGCTTTGTGAAAGAAGATGTGTTTACCTGGCGCCC
GGAACAGCCGTTTGATTTTATTTTTGATTATGTGTTTTTTTGCGCGATTGATCCGAAAATGCGCCCGGCG
TGGGGCAAAGCGATGTATGAACTGCTGAAACCGGATGGCGAACTGATTACCCTGATGTATCCGATTACCA
ACCATGAAGGCGGCCCGCCGTTTAGCGTGAGCGAAAGCGAATATGAAAAAGTGCTGGTGCCGCTGGGCTT
TAAACAGCTGAGCCTGGAAGATTATAGCGATCTGGCGGTGGAACCGCGCAAAGGCAAAGAAAAACTGGCG
CGCTGGAAAAAAATGAACAACTACCCTTACGATGTGCCTGACTACGCGTAATGACTGAGATCCGGCTAAT
CTAGACCAGGCATCAAATAAAACGAAAGGCTCAGTCGAAAGACTGGGCCTTTCGTTTTATCTGTTGTTTG
TCGGTGAACGCTCTCTACTAGAGTCACACTGGCTCACCTTCGGGTGGGCCTTTCTGCGTTTATAGGTACC
CGTGGATCCTCTAGAGTCGACCTGCAGGCATGCAAGCTTTTTACGGCTAGCTCAGTCCTAGGTATAGTGC
TAGCCCAGCCAGAGAAACACTCTTTAACAGGGGGTAGTATGATGTCTCGTTTAGATAAAAGTAAAGTGAT
TAACAGCGCATTAGAGCTGCTTAATGAGGTCGGAATCGAAGGTTTAACAACCCGTAAACTCGCCCAGAAG
CTAGGTGTAGAGCAGCCTACATTGTATTGGCATGTAAAAAATAAGCGGGCTTTGCTCGACGCCTTAGCCA
TTGAGATGTTAGATAGGCACCATACTCACTTTTGCCCTTTAGAAGGGGAAAGCTGGCAAGATTTTTTACG
TAATAACGCTAAAAGTTTTAGATGTGCTTTACTAAGTCATCGCGATGGAGCAAAAGTACATTTAGGTACA
CGGCCTACAGAAAAACAGTATGAAACTCTCGAAAATCAATTAGCCTTTTTATGCCAACAAGGTTTTTCAC
TAGAGAATGCATTATATGCACTCAGCGCAGTGGGGCATTTTACTTTAGGTTGCGTATTGGAAGATCAAGA
GCATCAAGTCGCTAAAGAAGAAAGGGAAACACCTACTACTGATAGTATGCCGCCATTATTACGACAAGCT
ATCGAATTATTTGATCACCAAGGTGCAGAGCCAGCCTTCTTATTCGGCCTTGAATTGATCATATGCGGAT
TAGAAAAACAACTTAAATGTGAAAGTGGGTCTTAAGGCATCAAATAAAACGAAAGGCTCAGTCGAAAGAC
TGGGCCTTTCGTTTTATCTGTTGTTTGTCGGTGAACGCTCTCCTGAGTAGGACAAATCCGCCGCCCTAGA
CCTAGGGCGTTCGGCTGCCGGCATGCATTTACGTTGACACCATCGAATGGCGCAAAACCTTTCGCGGTAT
GGCATGATAGCGCCCGGAAGAGAGTCAATTCAGGGTGGTGAATGTGAAACCAGTAACGTTATACGATGTC
GCAGAGTATGCCGGTGTCTCTTATCAGACCGTTTCCCGCGTGGTGAACCAGGCCAGCCACGTTTCTGCGA
AAACGCGGGAAAAAGTGGAAGCGGCGATGGCGGAGCTGAATTACATTCCCAACCGCGTGGCACAACAACT
GGCGGGCAAACAGTCGTTGCTGATTGGCGTTGCCACCTCCAGTCTGGCCCTGCACGCGCCGTCGCAAATT
GTCGCGGCGATTAAATCTCGCGCCGATCAACTGGGTGCCAGCGTGGTGGTGTCGATGGTAGAACGAAGCG
GCGTCGAAGCCTGTAAAGCGGCGGTGCACAATCTTCTCGCGCAACGCGTCAGTGGGCTGATCATTAACTA
TCCGCTGGATGACCAGGATGCCATTGCTGTGGAAGCTGCCTGCACTAATGTTCCGGCGTTATTTCTTGAT
GTCTCTGACCAGACACCCATCAACAGTATTATTTTCTCCCATGAAGACGGTACGCGACTGGGCGTGGAGC
ATCTGGTCGCATTGGGTCACCAGCAAATCGCGCTGTTAGCGGGCCCATTAAGTTCTGTCTCGGCGCGTCT
GCGTCTGGCTGGCTGGCATAAATATCTCACTCGCAATCAAATTCAGCCGATAGCGGAACGGGAAGGCGAC
TGGAGTGCCATGTCCGGTTTTCAACAAACCATGCAAATGCTGAATGAGGGCATCGTTCCCACTGCGATGC
TGGTTGCCAACGATCAGATGGCGCTGGGCGCAATGCGCGCCATTACCGAGTCCGGGCTGCGCGTTGGTGC
GGATATCTCGGTAGTGGGATACGACGATACCGAAGACAGCTCATGTTATATCCCGCCGTTAACCACCATC
AAACAGGATTTTCGCCTGCTGGGGCAAACCAGCGTGGACCGCTTGCTGCAACTCTCTCAGGGCCAGGCGG
TGAAGGGCAATCAGCTGTTGCCCGTCTCACTGGTGAAAAGAAAAACCACCCTGGCGCCCAATACGCAAAC
CGCCTCTCCCCGCGCGTTGGCCGATTCATTAATGCAGCTGGCACGACAGGTTTCCCGACTGGAAAGCGGG
CAGTGAGGCATCAAATAAAACGAAAGGCTCAGTCGAAAGACTGGGCCTTTCGTTTTATCTGTTGTTTGTC
GGTGAACGCTCTCCTGAGTAGGACAAATCCGCCGCCCTAGACCTAGGGCGTTCGGCTGCGGCGAGCGGTA
TCAGCGAGCGGTATCAGCTCACTCAAAGGCGGTAATACGGTTATCCACAGAATCAGGGGATAACGCATGC
AAGAACATGTGAGCAAAAGGCCAGCAAAAGGCCAGGAACCGTAAAAAGGCCGCGTTGCTGGCGTTTTTCC
ATAGGCTCCGCCCCCCTGACGAGCATCACAAAAATCGACGCTCAAGTCAGAGGTGGCGAAACCCGACAGG
ACTATAAAGATACCAGGCGTTTCCCCCTGGAAGCTCCCTCGTGCGCTCTCCTGTTCCGACCCTGCCGCTT
ACCGGATACCTGTCCGCCTTTCTCCCTTCGGGAAGCGTGGCGCTTTCTCATAGCTCACGCTGTAGGTATC
TCAGTTCGGTGTAGGTCGTTCGCTCCAAGCTGGGCTGTGTGCACGAACCCCCCGTTCAGCCCGACCGCTG
CGCCTTATCCGGTAACTATCGTCTTGAGTCCAACCCGGTAAGACACGACTTATCGCCACTGGCAGCAGCC
ACTGGTAACAGGATTAGCAGAGCGAGGTATGTAGGCGGTGCTACAGAGTTCTTGAAGTGGTGGCCTAACT
ACGGCTACACTAGAAGGACAGTATTTGGTATCTGCGCTCTGCTGAAGCCAGTTACCTTCGGAAAAAGAGT
TGGTAGCTCTTGATCCGGCAAACAAACCACCGCTGGTAGCGGTGGTTTTTTTGTTTGCAAGCAGCAGATT
ACGCGCAGAAAAAAAGGATCTCAAGAAGATCCTTT
Features (pLannotate 1.2.2; 24 found; start..end, strand, type, name):
     77..171     -  terminator     lambda t0 terminator: transcription terminator from phage lambda
    195..851     -  CDS            cat: CAT_ECOLX - Experimental evidence at protein level: Swiss-Prot protein existence level 1. This enzyme is an effector of chloramphenicol resistance in bacteria. From Escherichia coli. This protein is used as a marker in many commonly used cloning vectors, such as pACYC184.
    852..950     -  promoter       cat promoter: promoter of the E. coli cat gene encoding chloramphenicol acetyltransferase
   1059..1132    +  promoter       PLtetO-1 promoter: modified phage lambda PL promoter with tet operator sites (Lutz and Bujard, 1997)
   1230..1246    +  CDS            capTEV™ (fragment): composite tag for in vivo biotinylation, TEV protease cleavage, and 6xHis tagging
   1257..1274    +  CDS            thrombin site: thrombin recognition and cleavage site
   1278..1310    +  CDS            T7 tag (gene 10 leader): leader peptide from bacteriophage T7 gene 10 promotes efficient translation in E. coli
   1419..1664    +  CDS            HOL3 (fragment): HOL3_ARATH - Experimental evidence at protein level: Swiss-Prot protein existence level 1. S-adenosyl-L-methionine-dependent methyltransferase. From Arabidopsis thaliana (Mouse-ear cress).
   1881..2594    +  CDS            hfriFP: hfriFP is a fluorescent protein published in 2013, derived from Herbaspirillum frisingense.
   2653..2684    -  terminator     tonB terminator: bidirectional E. coli tonB-P14 transcription terminator
   2773..2789    +  protein_bind   lac operator: The lac repressor binds to the lac operator to inhibit transcription in E. coli. This inhibition can be relieved by adding lactose or isopropyl-β-D-thiogalactopyranoside (IPTG). lac repressor encoded by lacI
   2789..2821    +  promoter       PLtetO-1 promoter (fragment): modified phage lambda PL promoter with tet operator sites (Lutz and Bujard, 1997)
   2907..3581    +  CDS            mRFP1: mRFP1 is a basic (constitutively fluorescent) red fluorescent protein published in 2002, derived from Discosoma sp.. It is reported to be a somewhat slowly-maturing monomer with low acid sensitivity.
   3813..4148    +  CDS            HOL2 (fragment): HOL2_ARATH - Experimental evidence at protein level: Swiss-Prot protein existence level 1. S-adenosyl-L-methionine-dependent methyltransferase. Involved in glucosinolate metabolism and defense against phytopathogens (By similarity). From Arabidopsis thaliana (Mouse-ear cress).
   4214..4285    +  terminator     rrnB T1 terminator: transcription terminator T1 from the E. coli rrnB gene
   4301..4328    +  terminator     T7Te terminator: phage T7 early transcription terminator
   4335..4379    +  misc_feature   MCS (fragment): pUC18/19 multiple cloning site
   4386..4414    +  promoter       J23119 promoter (fragment): bacterial promoter (Registry of Standard Biological Parts BBa J23119)
   4449..5075    +  CDS            TetR: tetracycline repressor TetR; tetR; TetR binds to the tetracycline operator tetO to inhibit transcription. This inhibition can be relieved by adding tetracycline or doxycycline.
   5081..5167    +  terminator     rrnB T1 terminator: Escherichia coli rrnB; transcription terminator T1 from the E. coli rrnB gene
   5216..5293    +  promoter       lacI promoter: lacI
   5294..6376    +  CDS            lacI: lac repressor; lacI; The lac repressor binds to the lac operator to inhibit transcription in E. coli. This inhibition can be relieved by adding lactose or isopropyl-β-D-thiogalactopyranoside (IPTG).
   6382..6468    +  terminator     rrnB T1 terminator: Escherichia coli rrnB; transcription terminator T1 from the E. coli rrnB gene
   6646..7234    -  rep_origin     ori: high-copy-number ColE1/pMB1/pBR322/pUC origin of replication
