[The description below was written by a language model from this plasmid's Addgene catalogue record and pLannotate feature annotations shown in this document.]
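Description:
pDH013 is a bacterial expression plasmid of about 7.2 kb, built on a ColE1-type origin and selected with chloramphenicol through a cat gene driven by its native promoter and closed by a lambda t0 terminator. The catalogue lists it as low copy, whereas the automated annotation labels the origin as a high-copy ColE1/pMB1 type, so the record is not consistent on this point.

The payload is a two-part split methyl halide transferase (sMHT) cut after residue 113, with each fragment carried on its own transcription unit. The first unit sits behind a PLtetO-1 promoter and encodes the N-terminal fragment (residues 1–113) fused to SYNZIP17 and GFP, preceded by short leader and tag remnants (a thrombin site and the T7 gene 10 leader). The annotation tool matched the MHT portion to an Arabidopsis HOL methyltransferase homologue and the GFP region to a different fluorescent protein, which are likely similarity hits rather than true identities. This unit ends at a tonB terminator. The second unit is driven by a lac operator-bearing PL-derived hybrid promoter and encodes mRFP1–SYNZIP18 fused to the C-terminal MHT fragment starting at residue 114, followed by rrnB T1 and T7Te terminators. The SYNZIP regions are not called in the feature table. The plasmid also supplies the regulators: TetR from a J23119-type constitutive promoter, and LacI from its own promoter.

The two fragments should therefore respond separately to a tetracycline-class inducer and to IPTG. The SYNZIP17/18 coiled-coil pair is expected to bring the halves together and restore enzyme activity only when both are made. This gives an AND gate that reports by producing a methyl halide gas, while the GFP and RFP fusions allow the level of each fragment to be followed by fluorescence.
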