Addgene plasmid #157638: pDH013
Purpose: sMHT-113 fused to GFP and RFP
Depositing lab: Jonathan Silberg. Depositing organization: Rice University. Publication: A Split Methyl Halide Transferase AND Gate That Reports by Synthesizing an Indicator Gas. Fulk EM, Huh D, Atkinson JT, Lie M, Masiello CA, Silberg JJ. ACS Synth Biol. 2020 Nov 20;9(11):3104-3113. doi: 10.1021/acssynbio.0c00355. Epub 2020 Oct 26. PubMed 33104325.
Backbone
  Vector backbone: ColE1
  Total vector size (bp): 7243
  Vector type: Bacterial Expression
Growth in bacteria
  Bacterial resistance: Chloramphenicol, 25 μg/mL
  Growth temperature: 37°C
  Growth strain: DH5alpha
  Copy number: Low Copy
Gene/Insert 1
  Gene/Insert name: sMHT(1-113)-SYNZIP17-GFP
Gene/Insert 2
  Gene/Insert name: RFP-SYNZIP18-sMHT(114-23)
Terms and licenses: Academic/Nonprofit Terms; Industry Terms: Not Available to Industry
How to cite: pDH013 was a gift from Jonathan Silberg (Addgene plasmid # 157638 ; http://n2t.net/addgene:157638 ; RRID:Addgene_157638)
